Addgene plasmid #10918: pSV2 neuNT
Depositing lab: Bob Weinberg. Depositing organization: Whitehead Institute for Biomedical Research. Publication: Multiple independent activations of the neu oncogene by a point mutation altering the transmembrane domain of p185. Bargmann CI, Hung MC, Weinberg RA. Cell. 1986 Jun 6. 45(5):649-57. 10.1016/0092-8674(86)90779-8 PubMed 2871941.
Backbone
  Vector backbone: pSV2 neo
  Backbone size w/o insert (bp): 4400
  Vector type: Mammalian Expression
Growth in bacteria
  Bacterial resistance: Ampicillin, 100 μg/mL
  Growth temperature: 37°C
  Growth strain: DH5alpha
  Copy number: High Copy
Gene/Insert
  Gene/Insert name: neuNT (alt names: neu; p185)
  Species: R. norvegicus (rat)
  Insert size (bp): 5000
  Entrez Gene: Erbb2 (a.k.a. HER2/neu, neu)
  Cloning method: Restriction Enzyme; 5′ cloning site HindIII (not destroyed); 3′ cloning site SalI (not destroyed)
  Sequencing primers: 5′ na
Terms and licenses: Academic/Nonprofit Terms; Industry Terms: Not Available to Industry
Depositor comments: See author's map. The neu cDNA was inserted between the HindIII and SmaI sites of pSV2-neo, removing the neo gene. Has normal neu cDNA as in pSV2 neuN with transforming sequence (1899-2387) of pSV2 neuT. Expressed in NIH cells at higher levels than pSV2 neuT.
How to cite: pSV2 neuNT was a gift from Bob Weinberg (Addgene plasmid # 10918 ; http://n2t.net/addgene:10918 ; RRID:Addgene_10918)
