[The description below was written by a language model from this plasmid's Addgene catalogue record.]
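Description:
pSV2 neuNT is a mammalian expression plasmid built on the pSV2 neo backbone (about 4.4 kb without insert) carrying an approximately 5 kb rat neu cDNA, the Erbb2 gene encoding the p185 receptor tyrosine kinase also known as HER2/neu. It is maintained in E. coli as a high-copy plasmid under ampicillin selection. The record does not list the promoter explicitly. pSV2-series vectors generally drive their insert from the SV40 early promoter and use SV40 processing signals, so that is the likely arrangement here, but the record refers readers to the depositor's map for details. According to the depositor comments, the cDNA replaced the neo gene, so the plasmid no longer carries the G418 resistance marker of its parent and offers no mammalian selection of its own. The catalogue fields give the cloning sites as HindIII and SalI, whereas the comments describe insertion between the HindIII and SmaI sites of pSV2-neo. The record does not resolve this discrepancy.

The insert is a chimera. It consists of the normal neu cDNA found in the companion construct pSV2 neuN, with a segment spanning positions 1899–2387 exchanged for the corresponding transforming sequence from pSV2 neuT. The associated publication title attributes neu activation to a point mutation altering the p185 transmembrane domain, so the swapped segment presumably carries this change in an otherwise normal coding background. The depositor notes that the construct is expressed in NIH cells at higher levels than pSV2 neuT. This makes it useful for expressing activated neu in studies of oncogenic transformation and receptor signalling. No feature table was supplied, so individual element positions cannot be confirmed.
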