>Addgene plasmid #10918 | pSV2 neuNT | addgene partial sequence | sequence record 17890 | SV40pA-R 5'-GAAATTTGTGATGCTATTGC-3'
ATAACAGTTAACACAACAATTGCATTCATTTTATGTTTCAGGTTCAGGGGGAGGTGTGGGAAGGTTTTTT
AAAGCAAGTAAAACCTCTACAAATGTGGTATGGCTGATTATGATCTCTACTCAAGGCACTATACATCAAA
TATTCCTTATTAACCCCTTTACAAATTAAAAAGCTAAAGGTACACAATTTTTGAGCATAGTTATTAATAG
CAGACACTCTATGCCTGTGTGGAGTAAGAAAAAACAGTATGTTATGATTATAACTGTTATGCCTACTTAT
AAAGGTTACAGAATATTTTTCCATAATTTTCTTGTATATCAGTGCAGCTTTTTCCTTTGTGGCGTAAATA
GCAAAGCAAGCAAAACTTCTATTACCAAACACAGCATGAATCAAACAACTTACCCATTCTGACCGAAAGT
CCTTGGGGTCATCTACCCTTCTCTTCTTTTTTGGAGGAGTAGAATGTCCAGAGTTCTCAATTGCCTCATC
ATCAC
